Addgene plasmid #232215: cwby0006
Purpose: GGA cloning TATG-promotor-ccdb-TAAT
Depositing lab: David Baker. Depositing organization: University of Washington. Publication: Accelerating protein design by scaling experimental characterization. Qian J, Milles LF, Wicky BIM, Ragotte RJ, Motmaen A, Borst AJ, Skotheim R, Ols S, Coventry B, Li X, Kibler RD, Goreshnik I, Exposit M, Lore K, Stewart L, Baker D. Nat Commun. 2026 Aug 20;17(1):9945. doi: 10.1038/s41467-026-76740-9. PubMed 42754580.
Backbone
  Vector backbone: pET29
  Vector type: Bacterial Expression
Growth in bacteria
  Bacterial resistance: Kanamycin, 50 μg/mL
  Growth temperature: 37°C
  Growth strain: NEB Stable
  Copy number: Unknown
Gene/Insert
  Gene/Insert name: ccdb
  Species: Synthetic
  Promoter: T7
  Cloning method: Golden Gate
Terms and licenses: Academic/Nonprofit Terms; Industry Terms: Not Available to Industry
Depositor comments: Please visit https://doi.org/10.1101/2025.08.05.668824 for bioRxiv preprint.
How to cite: cwby0006 was a gift from David Baker (Addgene plasmid # 232215 ; http://n2t.net/addgene:232215 ; RRID:Addgene_232215)
