[The description below was written by a language model from this plasmid's Addgene catalogue record and pLannotate feature annotations shown in this document.]
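Description:
cwby0006 is a pET29-based bacterial expression vector configured as a Golden Gate assembly (GGA) destination plasmid, about 5.6 kb in size. It carries the ColE1/pMB1-type origin together with the bom region and rop gene typical of pBR322-derived pET backbones, an f1 phage origin, and a kanamycin resistance gene (aph(3')-Ia) for selection. A lacI gene with its own promoter supplies lac repressor. Short tetracycline-resistance fragments and a predicted open reading frame are backbone remnants rather than functional elements. The record lists copy number as unknown.

The expression region consists of a T7 promoter followed by a lac operator and the T7 gene 10 ribosome binding site, then a stuffer cassette and a T7 terminator. The stuffer contains a short ccdA fragment, which probably reflects the native upstream region driving the toxin gene (the "promotor" in the stated purpose), followed by the complete ccdB gene. CcdB poisons DNA gyrase and kills ordinary E. coli strains, so it serves as a counter-selection marker: when a gene fragment replaces the cassette during Golden Gate assembly, transformants survive, whereas uncut or religated parental plasmid is eliminated. According to the stated purpose, the cassette is flanked by TATG and TAAT overhangs, which would place an incoming coding sequence in register with a start codon and a stop codon. The Type IIS enzyme used is not stated. A small fragment annotated as a T7 gene 10B-derived solubility tag lies between ccdB and the terminator; its role is not described. Once an insert is in place, expression would be IPTG-inducible in hosts that supply T7 RNA polymerase. The associated publication concerns scaling up experimental characterization of designed proteins, consistent with use as a high-throughput cloning and expression vector.
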