Features (pLannotate 1.2.2; 19 found; start..end, strand, type, name):
    286..304     +  promoter       T7 promoter: promoter for bacteriophage T7 RNA polymerase
    305..329     +  protein_bind   lac operator: The lac repressor binds to the lac operator to inhibit transcription in E. coli. This inhibition can be relieved by adding lactose or isopropyl-β-D-thiogalactopyranoside (IPTG). lac repressor encoded by lacI
    344..366     +  RBS            RBS: efficient ribosome binding site from bacteriophage T7 gene 10 (Olins and Rangwala, 1989)
    383..454     +  CDS            ccdA (fragment): CCDA_ECO57 - Also known as H, letA. Experimental evidence at protein level: Swiss-Prot protein existence level 1. Antitoxin component of a type II toxin-antitoxin (TA) system which inhibits the post-segregational killing (PSK) of plasmid-free cells, also referred to as a plasmid addiction system. Binds to and blocks the activity of CcdB; will also remove bound CcdB protein from the CcdB-GyrA complex by forming a CcdA-CcdB complex, a process termed rejuvenation. Functions as a transcriptional corepressor for the ccdAB operon, repression also requires CcdB (By similarity). From Escherichia coli
    488..790     +  CDS            ccdB: CCDB_ECOLI - Also known as G, letB, letD. Experimental evidence at protein level: Swiss-Prot protein existence level 1. Toxic component of a type II toxin-antitoxin (TA) system, functioning in plasmid maintainence. Responsible for the post- segregational killing (PSK) of plasmid-free cells, also referred to as a plasmid addiction system. Half-life of over 2 hours. Cell killing by CcdB is accompanied by filamentation, defects in chromosome and plasmid segregation, defects in cell division, formation of anucleate cells, decreased DNA synthesis and plasmid loss. Interferes with the activity of DN
    815..864     +  CDS            SET1 (fragment): solubility-enhancement tag derived from T7 phage gene 10B
    872..919     +  terminator     T7 terminator: transcription terminator for bacteriophage T7 RNA polymerase
    956..1384    +  rep_origin     f1 ori (sequence partly withheld): f1 bacteriophage origin of replication; arrow indicates direction of (+) strand synthesis
   1437..1494    +  promoter       AmpR promoter (fragment): bla
   1503..2318    -  CDS            KanR: aminoglycoside phosphotransferase; aph(3')-Ia; confers resistance to kanamycin in bacteria or G418 (Geneticin®) in eukaryotes
   2440..3028    +  rep_origin     ori: high-copy-number ColE1/pMB1/pBR322/pUC origin of replication
   3214..3353    -  misc_feature   bom: basis of mobility region from pBR322
   3455..3646    -  CDS            rop: Rop protein, which maintains plasmids at low copy number; rop
   3663..4043    +  CDS            YPB1_ECOLX: Protein predicted: Swiss-Prot protein existence level 4. From Escherichia coli.
   4115..4406    -  CDS            TcR (fragment): tetracycline efflux protein; tet; confers resistance to tetracycline
   4421..4442    -  protein_bind   CAP binding site: CAP binding activates transcription in the presence of cAMP. E. coli catabolite activator protein
   4455..5537    -  CDS            lacI: lac repressor; lacI; The lac repressor binds to the lac operator to inhibit transcription in E. coli. This inhibition can be relieved by adding lactose or isopropyl-β-D-thiogalactopyranoside (IPTG).
   5538..5615    -  promoter       lacI promoter: lacI
   5623..260     -  CDS            TcR (fragment) (across the origin): tetracycline efflux protein; tet; confers resistance to tetracycline
>Addgene plasmid #232215 | cwby0006 | addgene full sequence | sequence record 491745 | Addgene NGS Result
ACTCCTGCATTAGGAAGCAGCCCAGTAGTAGGTTGAGGCCGTTGAGCACCGCCGCCGCAAGGAATGGTGC
ATGCAAGGAGATGGCGCCCAACAGTCCCCCGGCCACGGGGCCTGCCACCATACCCACGCCGAAACAAGCG
CTCATGAGCCCGAAGTGGCGAGCCCGATCTTCCCCATCGGTGATGTCGGCGATATAGGCGCCAGCAACCG
CACCTGTGGCGCCGGTGATGCCGGCCACGATGCGTCCGGCGTAGAGGATCGAGATCGATCTCGATCCCGC
GAAATTAATACGACTCACTATAGGGGAATTGTGAGCGGATAACAATTCCCCTCTAGAAATAATTTTGTTT
AACTTTAAGAAGGAGATATACATATGGGAGACCGAAAGCGTATTACAGTGACAGTTGACAGCGACAGCTA
TCAGTTGCTCAAGGCATATATGATGTCAATATCTCCGGTCTGGTATGCACAACCAAGAATGAAGCCCATG
CAGTTTAAGGTTTACACCTATAAAAGAGAGAGCCGTTATCGTCTGTTTGTGGATGTACAGAGTGATATTA
TTGACACGCCCGGGCGACGGATGGTGATCCCCCTGGCCAGTGCACGTCTGCTGTCAGATAAAGTCTCCCG
TGAACTTTACCCGGTGGTGCATATCGGGGATGAAAGCTGGCGCATGATGACCACCGATATGGCCAGTGTG
CCGGTTTCCGTTATCGGGGAAGAAGTGGCTGATCTCAGCCACCGCGAAAATGACATCAAAAACGCCATTA
ACCTGATGTTCTGGGGAATATGAACGGTCTCGTAATGAGATCCGGCTGCTAACAAAGCCCGAAAGGAAGC
TGAGTTGGCTGCTGCCACCGCTGAGCAATAACTAGCATAACCCCTTGGGGCCTCTAAACGGGTCTTGAGG
GGTTTTTTGCTGAAAGGAGGAACTATATCCGGATTGGCGAATGGG
[124 nt withheld, positions 956-1079]
C
[91 nt withheld, positions 1081-1171]
A
[49 nt withheld, positions 1173-1221]
CCTTTGACGTTGGAGTCCACGTTCTTT
[37 nt withheld, positions 1249-1285]
ACCCTATCTCGGTCTATTCTTTTGATTTATAAGGGATTTTGCCGATTTCGGCCTATTGGTTAAAAAATGA
GCTGATTTAACAAAAATTTAACGCGAATTTTAACAAAATATTAACGCTTACAATTTAGGTGGCACTTTTC
GGGGAAATGTGCGCGGAACCCCTATTTGTTTATTTTTCTAAATACATTCAAATATGTATCCGCTCATGAA
TTAATTCTTAGAAAAACTCATCGAGCATCAAATGAAACTGCAATTTATTCATATCAGGATTATCAATACC
ATATTTTTGAAAAAGCCGTTTCTGTAATGAAGGAGAAAACTCACCGAGGCAGTTCCATAGGATGGCAAGA
TCCTGGTATCGGTCTGCGATTCCGACTCGTCCAACATCAATACAACCTATTAATTTCCCCTCGTCAAAAA
TAAGGTTATCAAGTGAGAAATCACCATGAGTGACGACTGAATCCGGTGAGAATGGCAAAAGTTTATGCAT
TTCTTTCCAGACTTGTTCAACAGGCCAGCCATTACGCTCGTCATCAAAATCACTCGCATCAACCAAACCG
TTATTCATTCGTGATTGCGCCTGAGCGAGACGAAATACGCGATCGCTGTTAAAAGGACAATTACAAACAG
GAATCGAATGCAACCGGCGCAGGAACACTGCCAGCGCATCAACAATATTTTCACCTGAATCAGGATATTC
TTCTAATACCTGGAATGCTGTTTTCCCGGGGATCGCAGTGGTGAGTAACCATGCATCATCAGGAGTACGG
ATAAAATGCTTGATGGTCGGAAGAGGCATAAATTCCGTCAGCCAGTTTAGTCTGACCATCTCATCTGTAA
CATCATTGGCAACGCTACCTTTGCCATGTTTCAGAAACAACTCTGGCGCATCGGGCTTCCCATACAATCG
ATAGATTGTCGCACCTGATTGCCCGACATTATCGCGAGCCCATTTATACCCATATAAATCAGCATCCATG
TTGGAATTTAATCGCGGCCTAGAGCAAGACGTTTCCCGTTGAATATGGCTCATAACACCCCTTGTATTAC
TGTTTATGTAAGCAGACAGTTTTATTGTTCATGACCAAAATCCCTTAACGTGAGTTTTCGTTCCACTGAG
CGTCAGACCCCGTAGAAAAGATCAAAGGATCTTCTTGAGATCCTTTTTTTCTGCGCGTAATCTGCTGCTT
GCAAACAAAAAAACCACCGCTACCAGCGGTGGTTTGTTTGCCGGATCAAGAGCTACCAACTCTTTTTCCG
AAGGTAACTGGCTTCAGCAGAGCGCAGATACCAAATACTGTCCTTCTAGTGTAGCCGTAGTTAGGCCACC
ACTTCAAGAACTCTGTAGCACCGCCTACATACCTCGCTCTGCTAATCCTGTTACCAGTGGCTGCTGCCAG
TGGCGATAAGTCGTGTCTTACCGGGTTGGACTCAAGACGATAGTTACCGGATAAGGCGCAGCGGTCGGGC
TGAACGGGGGGTTCGTGCACACAGCCCAGCTTGGAGCGAACGACCTACACCGAACTGAGATACCTACAGC
GTGAGCTATGAGAAAGCGCCACGCTTCCCGAAGGGAGAAAGGCGGACAGGTATCCGGTAAGCGGCAGGGT
CGGAACAGGAGAGCGCACGAGGGAGCTTCCAGGGGGAAACGCCTGGTATCTTTATAGTCCTGTCGGGTTT
CGCCACCTCTGACTTGAGCGTCGATTTTTGTGATGCTCGTCAGGGGGGCGGAGCCTATGGAAAAACGCCA
GCAACGCGGCCTTTTTACGGTTCCTGGCCTTTTGCTGGCCTTTTGCTCACATGTTCTTTCCTGCGTTATC
CCCTGATTCTGTGGATAACCGTATTACCGCCTTTGAGTGAGCTGATACCGCTCGCCGCAGCCGAACGACC
GAGCGCAGCGAGTCAGTGAGCGAGGAAGCGGAAGAGCGCCTGATGCGGTATTTTCTCCTTACGCATCTGT
GCGGTATTTCACACCGCAATGGTGCACTCTCAGTACAATCTGCTCTGATGCCGCATAGTTAAGCCAGTAT
ACACTCCGCTATCGCTACGTGACTGGGTCATGGCTGCGCCCCGACACCCGCCAACACCCGCTGACGCGCC
CTGACGGGCTTGTCTGCTCCCGGCATCCGCTTACAGACAAGCTGTGACCGTCTCCGGGAGCTGCATGTGT
CAGAGGTTTTCACCGTCATCACCGAAACGCGCGAGGCAGCTGCGGTAAAGCTCATCAGCGTGGTCGTGAA
GCGATTCACAGATGTCTGCCTGTTCATCCGCGTCCAGCTCGTTGAGTTTCTCCAGAAGCGTTAATGTCTG
GCTTCTGATAAAGCGGGCCATGTTAAGGGCGGTTTTTTCCTGTTTGGTCACTGATGCCTCCGTGTAAGGG
GGATTTCTGTTCATGGGGGTAATGATACCGATGAAACGAGAGAGGATGCTCACGATACGGGTTACTGATG
ATGAACATGCCCGGTTACTGGAACGTTGTGAGGGTAAACAACTGGCGGTATGGATGCGGCGGGACCAGAG
AAAAATCACTCAGGGTCAATGCCAGCGCTTCGTTAATACAGATGTAGGTGTTCCACAGGGTAGCCAGCAG
CATCCTGCGATGCAGATCCGGAACATAATGGTGCAGGGCGCTGACTTCCGCGTTTCCAGACTTTACGAAA
CACGGAAACCGAAGACCATTCATGTTGTTGCTCAGGTCGCAGACGTTTTGCAGCAGCAGTCGCTTCACGT
TCGCTCGCGTATCGGTGATTCATTCTGCTAACCAGTAAGGCAACCCCGCCAGCCTAGCCGGGTCCTCAAC
GACAGGAGCACGATCATGCGCACCCGTGGGGCCGCCATGCCGGCGATAATGGCCTGCTTCTCGCCGAAAC
GTTTGGTGGCGGGACCAGTGACGAAGGCTTGAGCGAGGGCGTGCAAGATTCCGAATACCGCAAGCGACAG
GCCGATCATCGTCGCGCTCCAGCGAAAGCGGTCCTCGCCGAAAATGACCCAGAGCGCTGCCGGCACCTGT
CCTACGAGTTGCATGATAAAGAAGACAGTCATAAGTGCGGCGACGATAGTCATGCCCCGCGCCCACCGGA
AGGAGCTGACTGGGTTGAAGGCTCTCAAGGGCATCGGTCGAGATCCCGGTGCCTAATGAGTGAGCTAACT
TACATTAATTGCGTTGCGCTCACTGCCCGCTTTCCAGTCGGGAAACCTGTCGTGCCAGCTGCATTAATGA
ATCGGCCAACGCGCGGGGAGAGGCGGTTTGCGTATTGGGCGCCAGGGTGGTTTTTCTTTTCACCAGTGAG
ACGGGCAACAGCTGATTGCCCTTCACCGCCTGGCCCTGAGAGAGTTGCAGCAAGCGGTCCACGCTGGTTT
GCCCCAGCAGGCGAAAATCCTGTTTGATGGTGGTTAACGGCGGGATATAACATGAGCTGTCTTCGGTATC
GTCGTATCCCACTACCGAGATGTCCGCACCAACGCGCAGCCCGGACTCGGTAATGGCGCGCATTGCGCCC
AGCGCCATCTGATCGTTGGCAACCAGCATCGCAGTGGGAACGATGCCCTCATTCAGCATTTGCATGGTTT
GTTGAAAACCGGACATGGCACTCCAGTCGCCTTCCCGTTCCGCTATCGGCTGAATTTGATTGCGAGTGAG
ATATTTATGCCAGCCAGCCAGACGCAGACGCGCCGAGACAGAACTTAATGGGCCCGCTAACAGCGCGATT
TGCTGGTGACCCAATGCGACCAGATGCTCCACGCCCAGTCGCGTACCGTCTTCATGGGAGAAAATAATAC
TGTTGATGGGTGTCTGGTCAGAGACATCAAGAAATAACGCCGGAACATTAGTGCAGGCAGCTTCCACAGC
AATGGCATCCTGGTCATCCAGCGGATAGTTAATGATCAGCCCACTGACGCGTTGCGCGAGAAGATTGTGC
ACCGCCGCTTTACAGGCTTCGACGCCGCTTCGTTCTACCATCGACACCACCACGCTGGCACCCAGTTGAT
CGGCGCGAGATTTAATCGCCGCGACAATTTGCGACGGCGCGTGCAGGGCCAGACTGGAGGTGGCAACGCC
AATCAGCAACGACTGTTTGCCCGCCAGTTGTTGTGCCACGCGGTTGGGAATGTAATTCAGCTCCGCCATC
GCCGCTTCCACTTTTTCCCGCGTTTTCGCAGAAACGTGGCTGGCCTGGTTCACCACGCGGGAAACGGTCT
GATAAGAGACACCGGCATACTCTGCGACATCGTATAACGTTACTGGTTTCACATTCACCACCCTGAATTG
ACTCTCTTCCGGGCGCTATCATGCCATACCGCGAAAGGTTTTGCGCCATTCGATGGTGTCCGGGATCTCG
ACGCTCTCCCTTATGCG
